>Addgene plasmid #250545 | pCS2_RFP_2xRecEnhancedSTOP_1xBoxB_EYFP | addgene full sequence | sequence record 498274 | Addgene NGS Result
CGCCATTCTGCCTGGGGACGTCGGAGCAAGCTTGATTTAGGTGACACTATAGAATACAAGCTACTTGTTC
TTTTTGCAGGATCCCATCGATTCGCCACCATGGACTACAAGGACGACGACGACAAGGTGAGCAAAGGAGA
GGAACTGATTAAAGAAAACATGCACATGAAGCTGTACATGGAGGGAACAGTGAACAACCACCACTTCAAG
TGTACATCTGAGGGAGAGGGAAAGCCTTATGAGGGAACACAGACAATGAGAATCAAGGTGGTGGAGGGAG
GACCTCTGCCTTTTGCTTTTGACATCCTGGCTACCAGCTTCATGTATGGAAGCAGAACATTCATCAACCA
CACACAGGGAATCCCTGACTTCTTCAAGCAGAGCTTCCCTGAGGGATTCACATGGGAGAGAGTGACAACA
TATGAGGATGGAGGAGTGCTGACAGCTACACAGGACACAAGCCTCCAGGATGGATGTCTGATCTACAATG
TGAAGATCAGAGGAGTGAACTTCCCTAGCAATGGACCTGTGATGCAGAAGAAGACACTGGGATGGGAGGC
TAACACAGAGATGCTGTACCCTGCTGATGGAGGACTGGAGGGAAGAACAGACATGGCTCTGAAGCTGGTG
GGAGGAGGACACCTGATCTGTAACTTCAAGACAACATACAGAAGCAAGAAGCCTGCTAAGAACCTGAAGA
TGCCTGGAGTGTACTATGTGGACCACAGACTGGAGAGAATCAAGGAGGCTGACAAGGAGACATATGTGGA
GCAGCATGAGGTGGCTGTGGCTAGATACTGTGACCTGCCTAGCAAGCTGGGACACAAGCTGAATGGAATG
GATGAGCTGTACAAGGAGGGCAGGGGGAGCCTCCTAACTTGCGGAGACGTCGAGGAGAATCCTGGCCCAG
ATATCGATCCAGATCCAGATGACAAAATCTAGATCTAGATCGAAAATTCTGAGCTCGGCACGACGGGCCC
TGAAGAAGGGCCCGCCACGAACTTCTCTCTGTTAAAGCAAGCAGGAGACGTGGAAGAAAACCCCGGTCCC
GGATCCGCCACCATGTATCCGTACGACGTACCGGATTATGCGATGGTGAGCAAGGGCGAGGAGCTGTTCA
CCGGGGTGGTGCCCATCCTGGTCGAGCTGGACGGCGACGTAAACGGCCACAAGTTCAGCGTGTCCGGCGA
GGGCGAGGGCGATGCCACCTACGGCAAGCTGACCCTGAAGTTCATCTGCACCACCGGCAAGCTGCCCGTG
CCCTGGCCCACCCTCGTGACCACCTTCGGCTACGGCCTGCAGTGCTTCGCCCGCTACCCCGACCACATGA
AGCAGCACGACTTCTTCAAGTCCGCCATGCCCGAAGGCTACGTCCAGGAGCGCACCATCTTCTTCAAGGA
CGACGGCAACTACAAGACCCGCGCCGAGGTGAAGTTCGAGGGCGACACCCTGGTGAACCGCATCGAGCTG
AAGGGCATCGACTTCAAGGAGGACGGCAACATCCTGGGGCACAAGCTGGAGTACAACTACAACAGCCACA
ACGTCTATATCATGGCCGACAAGCAGAAGAACGGCATCAAGGTGAACTTCAAGATCCGCCACAACATCGA
GGACGGCAGCGTGCAGCTCGCCGACCACTACCAGCAGAACACCCCCATCGGCGACGGCCCCGTGCTGCTG
CCCGACAACCACTACCTGAGCTACCAGTCCGCCCTGAGCAAAGACCCCAACGAGAAGCGCGATCACATGG
TCCTGCTGGAGTTCGTGACCGCCGCCGGGATCACTCTCGGCATGGACGAGCTGTACAAGTAGCAAGGCCT
CTCGAGCCTCTAGAACTATAGTGAGTCGTATTACGTAGATCCAGACATGATAAGATACATTGATGAGTTT
GGACAAACCACAACTAGAATGCAGTGAAAAAAATGCTTTATTTGTGAAATTTGTGATGCTATTGCTTTAT
TTGTAACCATTATAAGCTGCAATAAACAAGTTAACAACAACAATTGCATTCATTTTATGTTTCAGGTTCA
GGGGGAGGTGTGGGAGGTTTTTTAATTCGCGGCCGCGGCGCCAATGCATTGGGCCCGGTACCCAGCTTTT
GTTCCCTTTAGTGAGGGTTAATTGCGCGCTTGGCGTAATCATGGTCATAGCTGTTTCCTGTGTGAAATTG
TTATCCGCTCACAATTCCACACAACATACGAGCCGGGAGCATAAAGTGTAAAGCCTGGGGTGCCTAATGA
GTGAGCTAACTCACATTAATTGCGTTGCGCTCACTGCCCGCTTTCCAGTCGGGAAACCTGTCGTGCCAGC
TGCATTAATGAATCGGCCAACGCGCGGGGAGAGGCGGTTTGCGTATTGGGCGCTCTTCCGCTTCCTCGCT
CACTGACTCGCTGCGCTCGGTCGTTCGGCTGCGGCGAGCGGTATCAGCTCACTCAAAGGCGGTAATACGG
TTATCCACAGAATCAGGGGATAACGCAGGAAAGAACATGTGAGCAAAAGGCCAGCAAAAGGCCAGGAACC
GTAAAAAGGCCGCGTTGCTGGCGTTTTTCCATAGGCTCCGCCCCCCTGACGAGCATCACAAAAATCGACG
CTCAAGTCAGAGGTGGCGAAACCCGACAGGACTATAAAGATACCAGGCGTTTCCCCCTGGAAGCTCCCTC
GTGCGCTCTCCTGTTCCGACCCTGCCGCTTACCGGATACCTGTCCGCCTTTCTCCCTTCGGGAAGCGTGG
CGCTTTCTCATAGCTCACGCTGTAGGTATCTCAGTTCGGTGTAGGTCGTTCGCTCCAAGCTGGGCTGTGT
GCACGAACCCCCCGTTCAGCCCGACCGCTGCGCCTTATCCGGTAACTATCGTCTTGAGTCCAACCCGGTA
AGACACGACTTATCGCCACTGGCAGCAGCCACTGGTAACAGGATTAGCAGAGCGAGGTATGTAGGCGGTG
CTACAGAGTTCTTGAAGTGGTGGCCTAACTACGGCTACACTAGAAGAACAGTATTTGGTATCTGCGCTCT
GCTGAAGCCAGTTACCTTCGGAAAAAGAGTTGGTAGCTCTTGATCCGGCAAACAAACCACCGCTGGTAGC
GGTGGTTTTTTTGTTTGCAAGCAGCAGATTACGCGCAGAAAAAAAGGATCTCAAGAAGATCCTTTGATCT
TTTCTACGGGGTCTGACGCTCAGTGGAACGAAAACTCACGTTAAGGGATTTTGGTCATGAGATTATCAAA
AAGGATCTTCACCTAGATCCTTTTAAATTAAAAATGAAGTTTTAAATCAATCTAAAGTATATATGAGTAA
ACTTGGTCTGACAGTTACCAATGCTTAATCAGTGAGGCACCTATCTCAGCGATCTGTCTATTTCGTTCAT
CCATAGTTGCCTGACTCCCCGTCGTGTAGATAACTACGATACGGGAGGGCTTACCATCTGGCCCCAGTGC
TGCAATGATACCGCGAGACCCACGCTCACCGGCTCCAGATTTATCAGCAATAAACCAGCCAGCCGGAAGG
GCCGAGCGCAGAAGTGGTCCTGCAACTTTATCCGCCTCCATCCAGTCTATTAATTGTTGCCGGGAAGCTA
GAGTAAGTAGTTCGCCAGTTAATAGTTTGCGCAACGTTGTTGCCATTGCTACAGGCATCGTGGTGTCACG
CTCGTCGTTTGGTATGGCTTCATTCAGCTCCGGTTCCCAACGATCAAGGCGAGTTACATGATCCCCCATG
TTGTGCAAAAAAGCGGTTAGCTCCTTCGGTCCTCCGATCGTTGTCAGAAGTAAGTTGGCCGCAGTGTTAT
CACTCATGGTTATGGCAGCACTGCATAATTCTCTTACTGTCATGCCATCCGTAAGATGCTTTTCTGTGAC
TGGTGAGTACTCAACCAAGTCATTCTGAGAATAGTGTATGCGGCGACCGAGTTGCTCTTGCCCGGCGTCA
ATACGGGATAATACCGCGCCACATAGCAGAACTTTAAAAGTGCTCATCATTGGAAAACGTTCTTCGGGGC
GAAAACTCTCAAGGATCTTACCGCTGTTGAGATCCAGTTCGATGTAACCCACTCGTGCACCCAACTGATC
TTCAGCATCTTTTACTTTCACCAGCGTTTCTGGGTGAGCAAAAACAGGAAGGCAAAATGCCGCAAAAAAG
GGAATAAGGGCGACACGGAAATGTTGAATACTCATACTCTTCCTTTTTCAATATTATTGAAGCATTTATC
AGGGTTATTGTCTCATGAGCGGATACATATTTGAATGTATTTAGAAAAATAAACAAATAGGGGTTCCGCG
CACATTTCCCCGAAAAGTGCCACCTAAATTGTAAGCGTTAATATTTTGTTAAAATTCGCGTTAAATTTTT
GTTAAATCAGCTCATTTTTTAACCAATAGGCCGAAATCGGCAAAATCCCTTATAAATCAAAAGAATAGAC
CGAGATAGGGT
[37 nt withheld, positions 4422-4458]
AAAGAACGTGGACTCCAACGTCAAAGG
[49 nt withheld, positions 4486-4534]
T
[91 nt withheld, positions 4536-4626]
G
[124 nt withheld, positions 4628-4751]
CCCATTCGCCATTCAGGCTGCGCAACTGTTGGGAAGGGCGATCGGTGCGGGCCTCTTCGCTATTACGCCA
GTCGACCGCCAATTCAATATGGCGTATATGGACTCATGCCAATTCAATATGGTGGATCTGGACCTGTGCC
AATTCAATATGGCGTATATGGACTCGTGCCAATTCAATATGGTGGATCTGGACCCCAGCCAATTCAATAT
GGCGGACTTGGCACCATGCCAATTCAATATGGCGGACCTGGCACTGTGCCAACTGGGGAGGGGTCTACTT
GGCACGGTGCCAAGTTTGAGGAGGGGTCTTGGCCCTGTGCCAAGTCCGCCATATTGAATTGGCATGGTGC
CAATAATGGCGGCCATATTGGCTATATGCCAGGATCAATATATAGGCAATATCCAATATGGCCCTATGCC
AATATGGCTATTGGCCAGGTTCAATACTATGTATTGGCCCTATGCCATATAGTATTCCATATATGGGTTT
TCCTATTGACGTAGATAGCCCCTCCCAATGGGCGGTCCCATATACCATATATGGGGCTTCCTAATACCGC
CCATAGCCACTCCCCCATTGACGTCAATGGTCTCTATATATGGTCTTTCCTATTGACGTCATATGGGCGG
TCCTATTGACGTATATGGCGCCTCCCCCATTGACGTCAATTACGGTAAATGGCCCGCCTGGCTCAATGCC
CATTGACGTCAATAGGACCACCCACCATTGACGTCAATGGGATGGCTCATTGCCCATTCATATCCGTTCT
CACGCCCCCTATTGACGTCAATGACGGTAAATGGCCCACTTGGCAGTACATCAATATCTATTAATAGTAA
CTTGGCAAGTACATTACTATTGGAAGTACGCCAGGGTACATTGGCAGTACTCCCATTGACGTCAATGGCG
GTAAATGGCCCGCGATGGCTGCCAAGTACATCCCCATTGACGTCAATGGGGAGGGGCAATGACGCAAATG
GGCGTTCCATTGACGTAAATGGGCGGTAGGCGTGCCTAATGGGAGGTCTATATAAGCAATGCTCGTTTAG
GGAAC
Features (pLannotate 1.2.2; 19 found; start..end, strand, type, name):
     35..53      +  promoter       SP6 promoter: promoter for bacteriophage SP6 RNA polymerase
    106..126     +  CDS            FLAG (fragment): FLAG® epitope tag, followed by an enterokinase cleavage site
    127..855     +  CDS            TagRFP-T: TagRFP-T is a basic (constitutively fluorescent) red fluorescent protein published in 2008, derived from Entacmaea quadricolor. It has low acid sensitivity.
    975..993     +  protein_bind   boxB: λ N peptide binding site consisting of an RNA hairpin within the N-utliization (nut) site of the λ bacteriophage transcript (Tan and Frankel, 1995) λN peptide
    994..1049    +  CDS            P2A (fragment): 2A peptide from porcine teschovirus-1 polyprotein Eukaryotic ribosomes fail to insert a peptide bond between the Gly and Pro residues, yielding separate polypeptides.
   1093..1809    +  CDS            EYFP: EYFP is a basic (constitutively fluorescent) green/yellow fluorescent protein published in 1996, derived from Aequorea victoria. It is reported to be a very rapidly-maturing weak dimer with high acid sensitivity.
   1836..1853    -  promoter       T7 promoter (fragment): promoter for bacteriophage T7 RNA polymerase
   1858..1992    -  polyA_signal   SV40 poly(A) signal: SV40 polyadenylation signal
   2105..2123    -  promoter       T3 promoter: promoter for bacteriophage T3 RNA polymerase
   2168..2184    -  protein_bind   lac operator: The lac repressor binds to the lac operator to inhibit transcription in E. coli. This inhibition can be relieved by adding lactose or isopropyl-β-D-thiogalactopyranoside (IPTG). lac repressor encoded by lacI
   2192..2222    -  promoter       lac promoter: promoter for the E. coli lac operon
   2237..2258    -  protein_bind   CAP binding site: CAP binding activates transcription in the presence of cAMP. E. coli catabolite activator protein
   2271..2363    -  CDS            lacI (fragment): lac repressor; lacI; The lac repressor binds to the lac operator to inhibit transcription in E. coli. This inhibition can be relieved by adding lactose or isopropyl-β-D-thiogalactopyranoside (IPTG).
   2546..3134    -  rep_origin     ori: high-copy-number ColE1/pMB1/pBR322/pUC origin of replication
   3305..4165    -  CDS            AmpR: β-lactamase; bla; confers resistance to ampicillin, carbenicillin, and related antibiotics
   4166..4270    -  promoter       AmpR promoter: bla
   4323..4751    -  rep_origin     f1 ori (sequence partly withheld): f1 bacteriophage origin of replication; arrow indicates direction of (+) strand synthesis
   4756..4822    -  CDS            lacZα (fragment): LacZα fragment of β-galactosidase; lacZ fragment
   4829..5806    +  promoter       CMV IE94 promoter: enhancer/promoter region of simian cytomegalovirus major immediate early transcription unit IE94
