[The description below was written by a language model from this plasmid's Addgene catalogue record and pLannotate feature annotations shown in this document.]
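Description:
pCS2_RFP_2xRecEnhancedSTOP_1xBoxB_EYFP is a synthetic dual-fluorescence reporter built in the pCS2 backbone, a vector that supports both in vitro transcription and expression in mammalian cells. It is maintained in E. coli as a high-copy plasmid through a ColE1/pUC-type origin and selected with ampicillin via the β-lactamase gene. An f1 origin and residual lac-region fragments are also present as backbone remnants. The simian CMV IE94 enhancer/promoter lies immediately upstream of an SP6 promoter, so the same cassette can be transcribed by RNA polymerase II in cells or by SP6 polymerase to make synthetic mRNA. An SV40 polyadenylation signal is annotated downstream of the insert on the reverse strand, with T7 and T3 promoter sequences flanking it.

The insert begins with a partial FLAG tag fused to TagRFP-T, followed by an unannotated interval that, according to the construct name and stated purpose, carries two editable stop codons in an enhanced recoding context. The feature table does not mark these codons individually. Next come a single boxB hairpin (the RNA element bound by the λN peptide), a partial P2A sequence and EYFP. In this layout red fluorescence reports overall expression, while EYFP should be produced only if the intervening stops are removed at the RNA level. P2A would then release EYFP as a separate polypeptide. The boxB site offers a way to tether a λN-fused protein next to the stop codons, though the record does not specify the editing enzyme or the tethered partner. The associated publication concerns quantitative in vivo profiling of RNA-binding protein interactions, consistent with use as a tethering-based reporter or control. The insert is recorded as assembled by Gateway cloning.
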