Addgene plasmid #250545: pCS2_RFP_2xRecEnhancedSTOP_1xBoxB_EYFP
Purpose: In vitro transcription (SP6 promotor) or mammalian expression (CMV promotor) of a flourenscent reporter containing a box-b hairpin with two editible stop codon
Depositing lab: Daniel Cifuentes. Depositing organization: Boston University Medical Campus. Publication: RBPscan: A quantitative in vivo tool for profiling RNA-binding protein interactions. Kretov DA, Sanborn O, McIsaac T, Park E, Imrat I, Wu S, Regis M, Harvey LM, Cifuentes D. Mol Cell. 2026 Feb 6:S1097-2765(26)00023-7. doi: 10.1016/j.molcel.2026.01.003. PubMed 41653923.
Backbone
  Vector backbone: pCS2
  Vector type: Synthetic Biology
Growth in bacteria
  Bacterial resistance: Ampicillin, 100 μg/mL
  Growth temperature: 37°C
  Growth strain: DH5alpha
  Copy number: High Copy
Gene/Insert
  Gene/Insert name: RFP_2xRecEnhancedSTOP_1xBoxB_EYFP
  Species: Synthetic
  Cloning method: Gateway Cloning
Terms and licenses: Academic/Nonprofit Terms; Industry Terms: Not Available to Industry
How to cite: pCS2_RFP_2xRecEnhancedSTOP_1xBoxB_EYFP was a gift from Daniel Cifuentes (Addgene plasmid # 250545 ; http://n2t.net/addgene:250545 ; RRID:Addgene_250545)
